Addgene plasmid #122843: pDEST-CMV-polysite
Purpose: (Empty Backbone) Gateway destination vector for mammalian expression without tag, or for adding custom tags by conventional cloning. Distinct multiple cloning sites 5' and 3' of gateway cassette.
Depositing lab: Robin Ketteler. Depositing organization: University College London. Publication: Redundancy of human ATG4 protease isoforms in autophagy and LC3/GABARAP processing revealed in cells. Agrotis A, Pengo N, Burden JJ, Ketteler R. Autophagy. 2019 Jan 21. doi: 10.1080/15548627.2019.1569925. PubMed 30661429.
Backbone
  Vector backbone: pDEST-CMV-N-EGFP
  Backbone size (bp): 7720
  Modifications to backbone: Loss of EGFP tag, insertion of gateway cassette with multiple cloning sites.
  Vector type: Mammalian Expression ; Gateway destination
  Promoter: CMV
  Selectable markers: Neomycin (select with G418)
Growth in bacteria
  Bacterial resistance: Chloramphenicol and Ampicillin, 25 & 100 μg/mL
  Growth temperature: 37°C
  Growth strain: ccdB Survival
  Copy number: High Copy
Gene/Insert
  Cloning method: Gateway Cloning
  Sequencing primers: 5′ CMVF_pCDNA3; 3′ BGH Reverse
Terms and licenses: Academic/Nonprofit Terms; Industry Terms: Not Available to Industry
How to cite: pDEST-CMV-polysite was a gift from Robin Ketteler (Addgene plasmid # 122843 ; http://n2t.net/addgene:122843 ; RRID:Addgene_122843)
