[The description below was written by a language model from this plasmid's Addgene catalogue record and pLannotate feature annotations shown in this document.]
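Description:
pDEST-CMV-polysite is an empty Gateway destination vector for untagged expression of a gene of interest in mammalian cells. It was derived from pDEST-CMV-N-EGFP by removing the EGFP tag and installing a Gateway cassette flanked by distinct multiple cloning sites on its 5' and 3' sides. These sites allow custom N- or C-terminal tags to be added by conventional restriction cloning. The catalogue lists the parental backbone as 7,720 bp, while the sequenced record annotated here is 7,059 nt, which is consistent with loss of the tag.

The expression unit consists of the human CMV immediate-early enhancer and promoter, the attR1–attR2 Gateway cassette, and a bovine growth hormone polyadenylation signal. Between the attR sites lie a chloramphenicol acetyltransferase gene and the ccdB gyrase toxin gene, preceded by a ccdA fragment. In an LR reaction with an entry clone this segment is exchanged for the gene of interest. Loss of ccdB then provides counter-selection against unrecombined vector in standard E. coli. For the same reason, the empty vector must be maintained in a ccdB-tolerant strain, under chloramphenicol and ampicillin selection.

The backbone carries a high-copy ColE1/pUC-type origin, an AmpR (β-lactamase) gene with its own promoter, an f1 origin, and remnants of lac regulatory elements. A separate SV40 early promoter drives the neo gene, followed by an SV40 poly(A) signal, which permits G418 selection of stably transfected mammalian cells. The associated publication concerns human ATG4 protease isoforms in autophagy, but the vector itself is a general-purpose tool for CMV-driven expression.
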