Features (pLannotate 1.2.2; 24 found; start..end, strand, type, name):
     30..82      -  misc_feature   bom (fragment): basis of mobility region from pBR322
    237..616     +  enhancer       CMV enhancer: human cytomegalovirus immediate early enhancer
    617..820     +  promoter       CMV promoter: human cytomegalovirus (CMV) immediate early promoter
    890..1014    +  protein_bind   attR1: mutant version of attR; recombination site for the Gateway® LR reaction LR Clonase™
   1039..1069    +  promoter       lac UV5 promoter: E. coli lac promoter with an "up" mutation
   1093..1122    +  promoter       cat promoter (fragment): promoter of the E. coli cat gene encoding chloramphenicol acetyltransferase
   1123..1803    +  CDS            CmR: chloramphenicol acetyltransferase confers resistance to chloramphenicol
   1960..2118    +  CDS            ccdA (fragment): CCDA_ECO57 - Also known as H, letA. Experimental evidence at protein level: Swiss-Prot protein existence level 1. Antitoxin component of a type II toxin-antitoxin (TA) system which inhibits the post-segregational killing (PSK) of plasmid-free cells, also referred to as a plasmid addiction system. Binds to and blocks the activity of CcdB; will also remove bound CcdB protein from the CcdB-GyrA complex by forming a CcdA-CcdB complex, a process termed rejuvenation. Functions as a transcriptional corepressor for the ccdAB operon, repression also requires CcdB (By similarity). From Escherichia coli
   2123..2428    +  CDS            ccdB: CcdB, a bacterial toxin that poisons DNA gyrase; ccdB; Plasmids containing the ccdB gene cannot be propagated in standard E. coli strains.
   2469..2593    -  protein_bind   attR2: mutant version of attR; recombination site for the Gateway® LR reaction LR Clonase™
   2658..2882    +  polyA_signal   bGH poly(A) signal: bovine growth hormone polyadenylation signal
   2886..2907    +  promoter       SV40 promoter (fragment): SV40 enhancer and early promoter
   2928..3356    +  rep_origin     f1 ori (sequence partly withheld): f1 bacteriophage origin of replication; arrow indicates direction of (+) strand synthesis
   3370..3699    +  promoter       SV40 promoter: SV40 enhancer and early promoter
   3766..4557    +  CDS            neo: KKA2_KLEPN - Also known as kan, nptII. Experimental evidence at protein level: Swiss-Prot protein existence level 1. Resistance to kanamycin, neomycin, paromomycin, ribostamycin, butirosin and gentamicin B. From Klebsiella pneumoniae.
   4581..4739    +  CDS            ble (fragment): BLE_KLEPN - Experimental evidence at protein level: Swiss-Prot protein existence level 1. Binding protein with a strong affinity to the bleomycin family of antibiotics. Binds to CL990; an antimitotic-antibiotic compound. From Klebsiella pneumoniae.
   4734..4855    +  polyA_signal   SV40 poly(A) signal: SV40 polyadenylation signal
   4928..4944    -  protein_bind   lac operator: The lac repressor binds to the lac operator to inhibit transcription in E. coli. This inhibition can be relieved by adding lactose or isopropyl-β-D-thiogalactopyranoside (IPTG). lac repressor encoded by lacI
   4952..4982    -  promoter       lac promoter: promoter for the E. coli lac operon
   4997..5018    -  protein_bind   CAP binding site: CAP binding activates transcription in the presence of cAMP. E. coli catabolite activator protein
   5031..5123    -  CDS            lacI (fragment): lac repressor; lacI; The lac repressor binds to the lac operator to inhibit transcription in E. coli. This inhibition can be relieved by adding lactose or isopropyl-β-D-thiogalactopyranoside (IPTG).
   5306..5894    -  rep_origin     ori: high-copy-number ColE1/pMB1/pBR322/pUC origin of replication
   6065..6925    -  CDS            AmpR: β-lactamase; bla; confers resistance to ampicillin, carbenicillin, and related antibiotics
   6926..7030    -  promoter       AmpR promoter: bla
>Addgene plasmid #122843 | pDEST-CMV-polysite | addgene full sequence | sequence record 244374 | Addgene NGS Result
TCGACGGATCGGGAGATCTCCCGATCCCCTATGGTGCACTCTCAGTACAATCTGCTCTGATGCCGCATAG
TTAAGCCAGTATCTGCTCCCTGCTTGTGTGTTGGAGGTCGCTGAGTAGTGCGCGAGCAAAATTTAAGCTA
CAACAAGGCAAGGCTTGACCGACAATTGCATGAAGAATCTGCTTAGGGTTAGGCGTTTTGCGCTGCTTCG
CGATGTACGGGCCAGATATACGCGTTGACATTGATTATTGACTAGTTATTAATAGTAATCAATTACGGGG
TCATTAGTTCATAGCCCATATATGGAGTTCCGCGTTACATAACTTACGGTAAATGGCCCGCCTGGCTGAC
CGCCCAACGACCCCCGCCCATTGACGTCAATAATGACGTATGTTCCCATAGTAACGCCAATAGGGACTTT
CCATTGACGTCAATGGGTGGAGTATTTACGGTAAACTGCCCACTTGGCAGTACATCAAGTGTATCATATG
CCAAGTACGCCCCCTATTGACGTCAATGACGGTAAATGGCCCGCCTGGCATTATGCCCAGTACATGACCT
TATGGGACTTTCCTACTTGGCAGTACATCTACGTATTAGTCATCGCTATTACCATGGTGATGCGGTTTTG
GCAGTACATCAATGGGCGTGGATAGCGGTTTGACTCACGGGGATTTCCAAGTCTCCACCCCATTGACGTC
AATGGGAGTTTGTTTTGGCACCAAAATCAACGGGACTTTCCAAAATGTCGTAACAACTCCGCCCCATTGA
CGCAAATGGGCGGTAGGCGTGTACGGTGGGAGGTCTATATAAGCAGAGCTCGTTTAGTGAACCGTCAGAA
TTGATCTGGTACCGGCGTTAACGACGCTAGCGGAGTTAAGCTTGATCAAACAAGTTTGTACAAAAAAGCT
GAACGAGAAACGTAAAATGATATAAATATCAATATATTAAATTAGATTTTGCATAAAAAACAGACTACAT
AATACTGTAAAACACAACATATCCAGTCACTATGGCGGCCGCATTAGGCACCCCAGGCTTTACACTTTAT
GCTTCCGGCTCGTATAATGTGTGGATTTTGAGTTAGGATCCGTCGAGATTTTCAGGAGCTAAGGAAGCTA
AAATGGAGAAAAAAATCACTGGATATACCACCGTTGATATATCCCAATGGCATCGTAAAGAACATTTTGA
GGCATTTCAGTCAGTTGCTCAATGTACCTATAACCAGACCGTTCAGCTGGATATTACGGCCTTTTTAAAG
ACCGTAAAGAAAAATAAGCACAAGTTTTATCCGGCCTTTATTCACATTCTTGCCCGCCTGATGAATGCTC
ATCCGGAATTCCGTATGGCAATGAAAGACGGTGAGCTGGTGATATGGGATAGTGTTCACCCTTGTTACAC
CGTTTTCCATGAGCAAACTGAAACGTTTTCATCGCTCTGGAGTGAATACCACGACGATTTCCGGCAGTTT
CTACACATATATTCGCAAGATGTGGCGTGTTACGGTGAAAACCTGGCCTATTTCCCTAAAGGGTTTATTG
AGAATATGTTTTTCGTCTCAGCCAATCCCTGGGTGAGTTTCACCAGTTTTGATTTAAACGTGGCCAATAT
GGACAACTTCTTCGCCCCCGTTTTCACCATGGGCAAATATTATACGCAAGGCGACAAGGTGCTGATGCCG
CTGGCGATTCAGGTTCATCATGCCGTTTGTGATGGCTTCCATGTCGGCAGAATGCTTAATGAATTACAAC
AGTACTGCGATGAGTGGCAGGCGGGGCGTAATCTAGAGGATCCGGCTTACTAAAAGCCAGATAACAGTAT
GCGTATTTGCGCGCTGATTTTTGCGGTATAAGAATATATACTGATATGTATACCCGAAGTATGTCAAAAA
GAGGTATGCTATGAAGCAGCGTATTACAGTGACAGTTGACAGCGACAGCTATCAGTTGCTCAAGGCATAT
ATGATGTCAATATCTCCGGTCTGGTAAGCACAACCATGCAGAATGAAGCCCGTCGTCTGCGTGCCGAACG
CTGGAAAGCGGAAAATCAGGAAGGGATGGCTGAGGTCGCCCGGTTTATTGAAATGAACGGCTCTTTTGCT
GACGAGAACAGGGGCTGGTGAAATGCAGTTTAAGGTTTACACCTATAAAAGAGAGAGCCGTTATCGTCTG
TTTGTGGATGTACAGAGTGATATTATTGACACGCCCGGGCGACGGATGGTGATCCCCCTGGCCAGTGCAC
GTCTGCTGTCAGATAAAGTCCCCCGTGAACTTTACCCGGTGGTGCATATCGGGGATGAAAGCTGGCGCAT
GATGACCACCGATATGGCCAGTGTGCCGGTCTCCGTTATCGGGGAAGAAGTGGCTGATCTCAGCCACCGC
GAAAATGACATCAAAAACGCCATTAACCTGATGTTCTGGGGAATATAAATGTCAGGCTCCCTTATACACA
GCCAGTCTGCAGGTCGACCATAGTGACTGGATATGTTGTGTTTTACAGTATTATGTAGTCTGTTTTTTAT
GCAAAATCTAATTTAATATATTGATATTTATATCATTTTACGTTTCTCGTTCAGCTTTCTTGTACAAAGT
GGTTCGATCTAGACTCGAGCGGTGTTTAAACCGGCTTAATTAAGATAAACCCGCTGATCAGCCTCGACTG
TGCCTTCTAGTTGCCAGCCATCTGTTGTTTGCCCCTCCCCCGTGCCTTCCTTGACCCTGGAAGGTGCCAC
TCCCACTGTCCTTTCCTAATAAAATGAGGAAATTGCATCGCATTGTCTGAGTAGGTGTCATTCTATTCTG
GGGGGTGGGGTGGGGCAGGACAGCAAGGGGGAGGATTGGGAAGACAATAGCAGGCATGCTGGGGATGCGG
TGGGCTCTATGGCTTCTGAGGCGGAAAGAACCAGCTGGGGCTCTAGGGGGTATCCCC
[124 nt withheld, positions 2928-3051]
C
[91 nt withheld, positions 3053-3143]
A
[49 nt withheld, positions 3145-3193]
CCTTTGACGTTGGAGTCCACGTTCTTT
[37 nt withheld, positions 3221-3257]
ACCCTATCTCGGTCTATTCTTTTGATTTATAAGGGATTTTGCCGATTTCGGCCTATTGGTTAAAAAATGA
GCTGATTTAACAAAAATTTAACGCGAATTAATTCTGTGGAATGTGTGTCAGTTAGGGTGTGGAAAGTCCC
CAGGCTCCCCAGCAGGCAGAAGTATGCAAAGCATGCATCTCAATTAGTCAGCAACCAGGTGTGGAAAGTC
CCCAGGCTCCCCAGCAGGCAGAAGTATGCAAAGCATGCATCTCAATTAGTCAGCAACCATAGTCCCGCCC
CTAACTCCGCCCATCCCGCCCCTAACTCCGCCCAGTTCCGCCCATTCTCCGCCCCATGGCTGACTAATTT
TTTTTATTTATGCAGAGGCCGAGGCCGCCTCTGCCTCTGAGCTATTCCAGAAGTAGTGAGGAGGCTTTTT
TGGAGGCCTAGGCTTTTGCAAAAAGCTCCCGGGAGCTTGTATATCCATTTTCGGATCTGATCAAGAGACA
GGATGAGGATCGTTTCGCATGATTGAACAAGATGGATTGCACGCAGGTTCTCCGGCCGCTTGGGTGGAGA
GGCTATTCGGCTATGACTGGGCACAACAGACAATCGGCTGCTCTGATGCCGCCGTGTTCCGGCTGTCAGC
GCAGGGGCGCCCGGTTCTTTTTGTCAAGACCGACCTGTCCGGTGCCCTGAATGAACTGCAGGACGAGGCA
GCGCGGCTATCGTGGCTGGCCACGACGGGCGTTCCTTGCGCAGCTGTGCTCGACGTTGTCACTGAAGCGG
GAAGGGACTGGCTGCTATTGGGCGAAGTGCCGGGGCAGGATCTCCTGTCATCTCACCTTGCTCCTGCCGA
GAAAGTATCCATCATGGCTGATGCAATGCGGCGGCTGCATACGCTTGATCCGGCTACCTGCCCATTCGAC
CACCAAGCGAAACATCGCATCGAGCGAGCACGTACTCGGATGGAAGCCGGTCTTGTCGATCAGGATGATC
TGGACGAAGAGCATCAGGGGCTCGCGCCAGCCGAACTGTTCGCCAGGCTCAAGGCGCGCATGCCCGACGG
CGAGGATCTCGTCGTGACCCATGGCGATGCCTGCTTGCCGAATATCATGGTGGAAAATGGCCGCTTTTCT
GGATTCATCGACTGTGGCCGGCTGGGTGTGGCGGACCGCTATCAGGACATAGCGTTGGCTACCCGTGATA
TTGCTGAAGAGCTTGGCGGCGAATGGGCTGACCGCTTCCTCGTGCTTTACGGTATCGCCGCTCCCGATTC
GCAGCGCATCGCCTTCTATCGCCTTCTTGACGAGTTCTTCTGAGCGGGACTCTGGGGTTCGAAATGACCG
ACCAAGCGACGCCCAACCTGCCATCACGAGATTTCGATTCCACCGCCGCCTTCTATGAAAGGTTGGGCTT
CGGAATCGTTTTCCGGGACGCCGGCTGGATGATCCTCCAGCGCGGGGATCTCATGCTGGAGTTCTTCGCC
CACCCCAACTTGTTTATTGCAGCTTATAATGGTTACAAATAAAGCAATAGCATCACAAATTTCACAAATA
AAGCATTTTTTTCACTGCATTCTAGTTGTGGTTTGTCCAAACTCATCAATGTATCTTATCATGTCTGTAT
ACCGTCGACCTCTAGCTAGAGCTTGGCGTAATCATGGTCATAGCTGTTTCCTGTGTGAAATTGTTATCCG
CTCACAATTCCACACAACATACGAGCCGGAAGCATAAAGTGTAAAGCCTGGGGTGCCTAATGAGTGAGCT
AACTCACATTAATTGCGTTGCGCTCACTGCCCGCTTTCCAGTCGGGAAACCTGTCGTGCCAGCTGCATTA
ATGAATCGGCCAACGCGCGGGGAGAGGCGGTTTGCGTATTGGGCGCTCTTCCGCTTCCTCGCTCACTGAC
TCGCTGCGCTCGGTCGTTCGGCTGCGGCGAGCGGTATCAGCTCACTCAAAGGCGGTAATACGGTTATCCA
CAGAATCAGGGGATAACGCAGGAAAGAACATGTGAGCAAAAGGCCAGCAAAAGGCCAGGAACCGTAAAAA
GGCCGCGTTGCTGGCGTTTTTCCATAGGCTCCGCCCCCCTGACGAGCATCACAAAAATCGACGCTCAAGT
CAGAGGTGGCGAAACCCGACAGGACTATAAAGATACCAGGCGTTTCCCCCTGGAAGCTCCCTCGTGCGCT
CTCCTGTTCCGACCCTGCCGCTTACCGGATACCTGTCCGCCTTTCTCCCTTCGGGAAGCGTGGCGCTTTC
TCATAGCTCACGCTGTAGGTATCTCAGTTCGGTGTAGGTCGTTCGCTCCAAGCTGGGCTGTGTGCACGAA
CCCCCCGTTCAGCCCGACCGCTGCGCCTTATCCGGTAACTATCGTCTTGAGTCCAACCCGGTAAGACACG
ACTTATCGCCACTGGCAGCAGCCACTGGTAACAGGATTAGCAGAGCGAGGTATGTAGGCGGTGCTACAGA
GTTCTTGAAGTGGTGGCCTAACTACGGCTACACTAGAAGAACAGTATTTGGTATCTGCGCTCTGCTGAAG
CCAGTTACCTTCGGAAAAAGAGTTGGTAGCTCTTGATCCGGCAAACAAACCACCGCTGGTAGCGGTGGTT
TTTTTGTTTGCAAGCAGCAGATTACGCGCAGAAAAAAAGGATCTCAAGAAGATCCTTTGATCTTTTCTAC
GGGGTCTGACGCTCAGTGGAACGAAAACTCACGTTAAGGGATTTTGGTCATGAGATTATCAAAAAGGATC
TTCACCTAGATCCTTTTAAATTAAAAATGAAGTTTTAAATCAATCTAAAGTATATATGAGTAAACTTGGT
CTGACAGTTACCAATGCTTAATCAGTGAGGCACCTATCTCAGCGATCTGTCTATTTCGTTCATCCATAGT
TGCCTGACTCCCCGTCGTGTAGATAACTACGATACGGGAGGGCTTACCATCTGGCCCCAGTGCTGCAATG
ATACCGCGAGACCCACGCTCACCGGCTCCAGATTTATCAGCAATAAACCAGCCAGCCGGAAGGGCCGAGC
GCAGAAGTGGTCCTGCAACTTTATCCGCCTCCATCCAGTCTATTAATTGTTGCCGGGAAGCTAGAGTAAG
TAGTTCGCCAGTTAATAGTTTGCGCAACGTTGTTGCCATTGCTACAGGCATCGTGGTGTCACGCTCGTCG
TTTGGTATGGCTTCATTCAGCTCCGGTTCCCAACGATCAAGGCGAGTTACATGATCCCCCATGTTGTGCA
AAAAAGCGGTTAGCTCCTTCGGTCCTCCGATCGTTGTCAGAAGTAAGTTGGCCGCAGTGTTATCACTCAT
GGTTATGGCAGCACTGCATAATTCTCTTACTGTCATGCCATCCGTAAGATGCTTTTCTGTGACTGGTGAG
TACTCAACCAAGTCATTCTGAGAATAGTGTATGCGGCGACCGAGTTGCTCTTGCCCGGCGTCAATACGGG
ATAATACCGCGCCACATAGCAGAACTTTAAAAGTGCTCATCATTGGAAAACGTTCTTCGGGGCGAAAACT
CTCAAGGATCTTACCGCTGTTGAGATCCAGTTCGATGTAACCCACTCGTGCACCCAACTGATCTTCAGCA
TCTTTTACTTTCACCAGCGTTTCTGGGTGAGCAAAAACAGGAAGGCAAAATGCCGCAAAAAAGGGAATAA
GGGCGACACGGAAATGTTGAATACTCATACTCTTCCTTTTTCAATATTATTGAAGCATTTATCAGGGTTA
TTGTCTCATGAGCGGATACATATTTGAATGTATTTAGAAAAATAAACAAATAGGGGTTCCGCGCACATTT
CCCCGAAAAGTGCCACCTGACG
